>Addgene plasmid #74867 | pGWB525 | depositor full sequence | sequence record 141542 | pGWB525 sequence 11183 bps
TTTCACGCCCTTTTAAATATCCGATTATTCTAATAAACGCTCTTTTCTCTTAGGTTTACCCGCCAATATA
TCCTGTCAAACACTGATAGTTTAAACTGAAGGCGGGAAACGACAATCTGATCCAAGCTCAAGCTGCTCTA
GCATTCGCCATTCAGGCTGCGCAACTGTTGGGAAGGGCGATCGGTGCGGGCCTCTTCGCTATTACGCCAG
CTGGCGAAAGGGGGATGTGCTGCAAGGCGATTAAGTTGGGTAACGCCAGGGTTTTCCCAGTCACGACGTT
GTAAAACGACGGCCAGTGCCAAGCTTGGGTCTAGAGTTATCAACAAGTTTGTACAAAAAAGCTGAACGAG
AAACGTAAAATGATATAAATATCAATATATTAAATTAGATTTTGCATAAAAAACAGACTACATAATACTG
TAAAACACAACATATCCAGTCACTATGGCGGCCCCTCGAGGGGCCGCATTAGGCACCCCAGGCTTTACAC
TTTATGCTTCCGGCTCGTATAATGTGTGGATTTTGAGTTAGGATCCGGCGAGATTTTCAGGAGCTAAGGA
AGCTAAAATGGAGAAAAAAATCACTGGATATACCACCGTTGATATATCCCAATGGCATCGTAAAGAACAT
TTTGAGGCATTTCAGTCAGTTGCTCAATGTACCTATAACCAGACCGTTCAGCTGGATATTACGGCCTTTT
TAAAGACCGTAAAGAAAAATAAGCACAAGTTTTATCCGGCCTTTATTCACATTCTTGCCCGCCTGATGAA
TGCTCATCCGGAATTCCGTATGGCAATGAAAGACGGTGAGCTGGTGATATGGGATAGTGTTCACCCTTGT
TACACCGTTTTCCATGAGCAAACTGAAACGTTTTCATCGCTCTGGAGTGAATACCACGACGATTTCCGGC
AGTTTCTACACATATATTCGCAAGATGTGGCGTGTTACGGTGAAAACCTGGCCTATTTCCCTAAAGGGTT
TATTGAGAATATGTTTTTCGTCTCAGCCAATCCCTGGGTGAGTTTCACCAGTTTTGATTTAAACGTGGCC
AATATGGACAACTTCTTCGCCCCCGTTTTCACCATGGGCAAATATTATACGCAAGGCGACAAGGTGCTGA
TGCCGCTGGCGATTCAGGTTCATCATGCCGTCTGTGATGGCTTCCATGTCGGCAGAATGCTTAATGAATT
ACAACAGTACTGCGATGAGTGGCAGGGCGGGGCGTAAAGATCTGGATCCGGCTTACTAAAAGCCAGATAA
CAGTATGCGTATTTGCGCGCTGATTTTTGCGGTATAAGAATATATACTGATATGTATACCCGAAGTATGT
CAAAAAGAGGTGTGCTATGAAGCAGCGTATTACAGTGACAGTTGACAGCGACAGCTATCAGTTGCTCAAG
GCATATATGATGTCAATATCTCCGGTCTGGTAAGCACAACCATGCAGAATGAAGCCCGTCGTCTGCGTGC
CGAACGCTGGAAAGCGGAAAATCAGGAAGGGATGGCTGAGGTCGCCCGGTTTATTGAAATGAACGGCTCT
TTTGCTGACGAGAACAGGGACTGGTGAAATGCAGTTTAAGGTTTACACCTATAAAAGAGAGAGCCGTTAT
CGTCTGTTTGTGGATGTACAGAGTGATATTATTGACACGCCCGGGCGACGGATGGTGATCCCCCTGGCCA
GTGCACGTCTGCTGTCAGATAAAGTCTCCCGTGAACTTTACCCGGTGGTGCATATCGGGGATGAAAGCTG
GCGCATGATGACCACCGATATGGCCAGTGTGCCGGTCTCCGTTATCGGGGAAGAAGTGGCTGATCTCAGC
CACCGCGAAAATGACATCAAAAACGCCATTAACCTGATGTTCTGGGGAATATAAATGTCAGGCTCCCTTA
TACACAGCCAGTCTGCAGGTCGACCATAGTGACTGGATATGTTGTGTTTTACAGTATTATGTAGTCTGTT
TTTTATGCAAAATCTAATTTAATATATTGATATTTATATCATTTTACGTTTCTCGTTCAGCTTTCTTGTA
CAAAGTGGTTGATAACAGCATGGCTAGCATGACTGGTGGACAGCAAATGGGTGCTTAGAGCTCGAATTTC
CCCGATCGTTCAAACATTTGGCAATAAAGTTTCTTAAGATTGAATCCTGTTGCCGGTCTTGCGATGATTA
TCATATAATTTCTGTTGAATTACGTTAAGCATGTAATAATTAACATGTAATGCATGACGTTATTTATGAG
ATGGGTTTTTATGATTAGAGTCCCGCAATTATACATTTAATACGCGATAGAAAACAAAATATAGCGCGCA
AACTAGGATAAATTATCGCGCGCGGTGTCATCTATGTTACTAGATCGGGAATTGGTTCCGGAACCAATTC
GTAATCATGGTCATAGCTGTTTCCTGTGTGAAATTGTTATCCGCTCACAATTCCACACAACATACGAGCC
GGAAGCATAAAGTGTAAAGCCTGGGGTGCCTAATGAGTGAGCTAACTCACATTAGGCTGAATTAGGCGCG
CCTATTTCTATTAATTCCCGATCTAGTAACATAGATGACACCGCGCGCGATAATTTATCCTAGTTTGCGC
GCTATATTTTGTTTTCTATCGCGTATTAAATGTATAATTGCGGGACTCTAATCATAAAAACCCATCTCAT
AAATAACGTCATGCATTACATGTTAATTATTACATGCTTAACGTAATTCAACAGAAATTATATGATAATC
ATCGCAAGACCGGCAACAGGATTCAATCTTAAGAAACTTTATTGCCAAATGTTTGAACGATCGGGGAAAT
TCGGGGGATCGATCCCGCGAACTGTGGACGAGAACTGTGCCACCAAGCGTAAGGCCGTTCTCTCGCATTT
GCCTTGCTAGGCTCGCGCGAGTTGCTGGCTGAGGCGTTCTCGAAATCAGCTCTTGTTCGGTCGGCATCTA
CTCTATTCCTTTGCCCTCGGACGAGTGCTGGGGCGTCGGTTTCCACTATCGGCGAGTACTTCTACACAGC
CATCGGTCCAGACGGCCGCGCTTCTGCGGGCGATTTGTGTACGCCCGACAGTCCCGGCTCCGGATCGGAC
GATTGCGTCGCATCGACCCTGCGCCCAAGCTGCATCATCGAAATTGCCGTCAACCAAGCTCTGATAGAGT
TGGTCAAGACCAATGCGGAGCATATACGCCCGGAGCCGCGGCGATCCTGCAAGCTCCGGATGCCTCCGCT
CGAAGTAGCGCGTCTGCTGCTCCATACAAGCCAACCACGGCCTCCAGAAGAAGATGTTGGCGACCTCGTA
TTGGGAATCCCCGAACATCGCCTCGCTCCAGTCAATGACCGCTGTTATGCGGCCATTGTCCGTCAGGACA
TTGTTGGAGCCGAAATCCGCGTGCACGAGGTGCCGGACTTCGGGGCAGTCCTCGGCCCAAAGCATCAGCT
CATCGAGAGCCTGCGCGACGGACGCACTGACGGTGTCGTCCATCACAGTTTGCCAGTGATACACATGGGG
ATCAGCAATCGCGCATATGAAATCACGCCATGTAGTGTATTGACCGATTCCTTGCGGTCCGAATGGGCCG
AACCCGCTCGTCTGGCTAAGATCGGCCGCAGCGATCGCATCCATGGCCTCCGCGACCGGCTGCAGAACAG
CGGGCAGTTCGGTTTCAGGCAGGTCTTGCAACGTGACACCCTGTGCACGGCGGGAGATGCAATAGGTCAG
GCTCTCGCTGAATGCCCCAATGTCAAGCACTTCCGGAATCGGGAGCGCGGCCGATGCAAAGTGCCGATAA
ACATAACGATCTTTGTAGAAACCATCGGCGCAGCTATTTACCCGCAGGACATATCCACGCCCTCCTACAT
CGAAGCTGAAAGCACGAGATTCTTCGCCCTCCGAGAGCTGCATCAGGTCGGAGACGCTGTCGAACTTTTC
GATCAGAAACTTCTCGACAGACGTCGCGGTGAGTTCAGGCTTTTTCATATCTTATTGCCCCCCGGGATCA
GATCTGGATTGAGAGTGAATATGAGACTCTAATTGGATACCGAGGGGAATTTATGGAACGTCAGTGGAGC
ATTTTTGACAAGAAATATTTGCTAGCTGATAGTGACCTTAGGCGACTTTTGAACGCGCAATAATGGTTTC
TGACGTATGTGCTTAGCTCATTAAACTCCAGAAACCCGCGGCTGAGTGGCTCCTTCAACGTTGCGGTTCT
GTCAGTTCCAAACGTAAAACGGCTTGTCCCGCGTCATCGGCGGGGGTCATAACGTGACTCCCTTAATTCT
CCGCTCATGATCTTGATCCCCTGCGCCATCAGATCCTTGGCGGCAAGAAAGCCATCCAGTTTACTTTGCA
GGGCTTCCCAACCTTACCAGAGGGCGCCCCAGCTGGCAATTCCGGTTCGCTTGCTGTCCATAAAACCGCC
CAGTCTAGCTATCGCCATGTAAGCCCACTGCAAGCTACCTGCTTTCTCTTTGCGCTTGCGTTTTCCCTTG
TCCAGATAGCCCAGTAGCTGACATTCATCCGGGGTCAGCACCGTTTCTGCGGACTGGCTTTCTACGTGTT
CCGCTTCCTTTAGCAGCCCTTGCGCCCTGAGTGCTTGCGGCAGCGTGAAGCTGATCCGTCGAGATTAATA
GAAATAAATTCAGCCTAATTCGGCGTTAATTCAGTACATTAAAAACGTCCGCAATGTGTTATTAAGTTGT
CTAAGCGTCAATTTGTTTACACCACAATATATCCTGCCACCAGCCAGCCAACAGCTCCCCGACCGGCAGC
TCGGCACAAAATCACCACTCGATACAGGCAGCCCATCAGTCCGGGACGGCGTCAGCGGGAGAGCCGTTGT
AAGGCGGCAGACTTTGCTCATGTTACCGATGCTATTCGGAAGAACGGCAACTAAGCTGCCGGGTTTGAAA
CACGGATGATCTCGCGGAGGGTAGCATGTTGATTGTAACGATGACAGAGCGTTGCTGCCTGTGATCAATT
CGGGCACGAACCCAGTGGACATAAGCCTGTTCGGTTCGTAAGCTGTAATGCAAGTAGCGTATGCGCTCAC
GCAACTGGTCCAGAACCTTGACCGAACGCAGCGGTGGTAACGGCGCAGTGGCGGTTTTCATGGCTTGTTA
TGACTGTTTTTTTGGGGTACAGTCTATGCCTCGGGCATCCAAGCAGCAAGCGCGTTACGCCGTGGGTCGA
TGTTTGATGTTATGGAGCAGCAACGATGTTACGCAGCAGGGCAGTCGCCCTAAAACAAAGTTAAACATCA
TGGGGGAAGCGGTGATCGCCGAAGTATCGACTCAACTATCAGAGGTAGTTGGCGTCATCGAGCGCCATCT
CGAACCGACGTTGCTGGCCGTACATTTGTACGGCTCCGCAGTGGATGGCGGCCTGAAGCCACACAGTGAT
ATTGATTTGCTGGTTACGGTGACCGTAAGGCTTGATGAAACAACGCGGCGAGCTTTGATCAACGACCTTT
TGGAAACTTCGGCTTCCCCTGGAGAGAGCGAGATTCTCCGCGCTGTAGAAGTCACCATTGTTGTGCACGA
CGACATCATTCCGTGGCGTTATCCAGCTAAGCGCGAACTGCAATTTGGAGAATGGCAGCGCAATGACATT
CTTGCAGGTATCTTCGAGCCAGCCACGATCGACATTGATCTGGCTATCTTGCTGACAAAAGCAAGAGAAC
ATAGCGTTGCCTTGGTAGGTCCAGCGGCGGAGGAACTCTTTGATCCGGTTCCTGAACAGGATCTATTTGA
GGCGCTAAATGAAACCTTAACGCTATGGAACTCGCCGCCCGACTGGGCTGGCGATGAGCGAAATGTAGTG
CTTACGTTGTCCCGCATTTGGTACAGCGCAGTAACCGGCAAAATCGCGCCGAAGGATGTCGCTGCCGACT
GGGCAATGGAGCGCCTGCCGGCCCAGTATCAGCCCGTCATACTTGAAGCTAGACAGGCTTATCTTGGACA
AGAAGAAGATCGCTTGGCCTCGCGCGCAGATCAGTTGGAAGAATTTGTCCACTACGTGAAAGGCGAGATC
ACCAAGGTAGTCGGCAAATAATGTCTAGCTAGAAATTCGTTCAAGCCGACGCCGCTTCGCGGCGCGGCTT
AACTCAAGCGTTAGATGCACTAAGCACATAATTGCTCACAGCCAAACTATCAGGTCAAGTCTGCTTTTAT
TATTTTTAAGCGTGCATAATAAGCCCTACACAAATTGGGAGATATATCATGCATGACCAAAATCCCTTAA
CGTGAGTTTTCGTTCCACTGAGCGTCAGACCCCGTAGAAAAGATCAAAGGATCTTCTTGAGATCCTTTTT
TTCTGCGCGTAATCTGCTGCTTGCAAACAAAAAAACCACCGCTACCAGCGGTGGTTTGTTTGCCGGATCA
AGAGCTACCAACTCTTTTTCCGAAGGTAACTGGCTTCAGCAGAGCGCAGATACCAAATACTGTCCTTCTA
GTGTAGCCGTAGTTAGGCCACCACTTCAAGAACTCTGTAGCACCGCCTACATACCTCGCTCTGCTAATCC
TGTTACCAGTGGCTGCTGCCAGTGGCGATAAGTCGTGTCTTACCGGGTTGGACTCAAGACGATAGTTACC
GGATAAGGCGCAGCGGTCGGGCTGAACGGGGGGTTCGTGCACACAGCCCAGCTTGGAGCGAACGACCTAC
ACCGAACTGAGATACCTACAGCGTGAGCTATGAGAAAGCGCCACGCTTCCCGAAGGGAGAAAGGCGGACA
GGTATCCGGTAAGCGGCAGGGTCGGAACAGGAGAGCGCACGAGGGAGCTTCCAGGGGGAAACGCCTGGTA
TCTTTATAGTCCTGTCGGGTTTCGCCACCTCTGACTTGAGCGTCGATTTTTGTGATGCTCGTCAGGGGGG
CGGAGCCTATGGAAAAACGCCAGCAACGCGGCCTTTTTACGGTTCCTGGCCTTTTGCTGGCCTTTTGCTC
ACATGTTCTTTCCTGCGTTATCCCCTGATTCTGTGGATAACCGTATTACCGCCTTTGAGTGAGCTGATAC
CGCTCGCCGCAGCCGAACGACCGAGCGCAGCGAGTCAGTGAGCGAGGAAGCGGAAGAGCGCCTGATGCGG
TATTTTCTCCTTACGCATCTGTGCGGTATTTCACACCGCATATGGTGCACTCTCAGTACAATCTGCTCTG
ATGCCGCATAGTTAAGCCAGTATACACTCCGCTATCGCTACGTGACTGGGTCATGGCTGCGCCCCGACAC
CCGCCAACACCCGCTGACGCGCCCTGACGGGCTTGTCTGCTCCCGGCATCCGCTTACAGACAAGCTGTGA
CCGTCTCCGGGAGCTGCATGTGTCAGAGGTTTTCACCGTCATCACCGAAACGCGCGAGGCAGGGTGCCTT
GATGTGGGCGCCGGCGGTCGAGTGGCGACGGCGCGGCTTGTCCGCGCCCTGGTAGATTGCCTGGCCGTAG
GCCAGCCATTTTTGAGCGGCCAGCGGCCGCGATAGGCCGACGCGAAGCGGCGGGGCGTAGGGAGCGCAGC
GACCGAAGGGTAGGCGCTTTTTGCAGCTCTTCGGCTGTGCGCTGGCCAGACAGTTATGCACAGGCCAGGC
GGGTTTTAAGAGTTTTAATAAGTTTTAAAGAGTTTTAGGCGGAAAAATCGCCTTTTTTCTCTTTTATATC
AGTCACTTACATGTGTGACCGGTTCCCAATGTACGGCTTTGGGTTCCCAATGTACGGGTTCCGGTTCCCA
ATGTACGGCTTTGGGTTCCCAATGTACGTGCTATCCACAGGAAAGAGACCTTTTCGACCTTTTTCCCCTG
CTAGGGCAATTTGCCCTAGCATCTGCTCCGTACATTAGGAACCGGCGGATGCTTCGCCCTCGATCAGGTT
GCGGTAGCGCATGACTAGGATCGGGCCAGCCTGCCCCGCCTCCTCCTTCAAATCGTACTCCGGCAGGTCA
TTTGACCCGATCAGCTTGCGCACGGTGAAACAGAACTTCTTGAACTCTCCGGCGCTGCCACTGCGTTCGT
AGATCGTCTTGAACAACCATCTGGCTTCTGCCTTGCCTGCGGCGCGGCGTGCCAGGCGGTAGAGAAAACG
GCCGATGCCGGGATCGATCAAAAAGTAATCGGGGTGAACCGTCAGCACGTCCGGGTTCTTGCCTTCTGTG
ATCTCGCGGTACATCCAATCAGCTAGCTCGATCTCGATGTACTCCGGCCGCCCGGTTTCGCTCTTTACGA
TCTTGTAGCGGCTAATCAAGGCTTCACCCTCGGATACCGTCACCAGGCGGCCGTTCTTGGCCTTCTTCGT
ACGCTGCATGGCAACGTGCGTGGTGTTTAACCGAATGCAGGTTTCTACCAGGTCGTCTTTCTGCTTTCCG
CCATCGGCTCGCCGGCAGAACTTGAGTACGTCCGCAACGTGTGGACGGAACACGCGGCCGGGCTTGTCTC
CCTTCCCTTCCCGGTATCGGTTCATGGATTCGGTTAGATGGGAAACCGCCATCAGTACCAGGTCGTAATC
CCACACACTGGCCATGCCGGCCGGCCCTGCGGAAACCTCTACGTGCCCGTCTGGAAGCTCGTAGCGGATC
ACCTCGCCAGCTCGTCGGTCACGCTTCGACAGACGGAAAACGGCCACGTCCATGATGCTGCGACTATCGC
GGGTGCCCACGTCATAGAGCATCGGAACGAAAAAATCTGGTTGCTCGTCGCCCTTGGGCGGCTTCCTAAT
CGACGGCGCACCGGCTGCCGGCGGTTGCCGGGATTCTTTGCGGATTCGATCAGCGGCCGCTTGCCACGAT
TCACCGGGGCGTGCTTCTGCCTCGATGCGTTGCCGCTGGGCGGCCTGCGCGGCCTTCAACTTCTCCACCA
GGTCATCACCCAGCGCCGCGCCGATTTGTACCGGGCCGGATGGTTTGCGACCGCTCACGCCGATTCCTCG
GGCTTGGGGGTTCCAGTGCCATTGCAGGGCCGGCAGACAACCCAGCCGCTTACGCCTGGCCAACCGCCCG
TTCCTCCACACATGGGGCATTCCACGGCGTCGGTGCCTGGTTGTTCTTGATTTTCCATGCCGCCTCCTTT
AGCCGCTAAAATTCATCTACTCATTTATTCATTTGCTCATTTACTCTGGTAGCTGCGCGATGTATTCAGA
TAGCAGCTCGGTAATGGTCTTGCCTTGGCGTACCGCGTACATCTTCAGCTTGGTGTGATCCTCCGCCGGC
AACTGAAAGTTGACCCGCTTCATGGCTGGCGTGTCTGCCAGGCTGGCCAACGTTGCAGCCTTGCTGCTGC
GTGCGCTCGGACGGCCGGCACTTAGCGTGTTTGTGCTTTTGCTCATTTTCTCTTTACCTCATTAACTCAA
ATGAGTTTTGATTTAATTTCAGCGGCCAGCGCCTGGACCTCGCGGGCAGCGTCGCCCTCGGGTTCTGATT
CAAGAACGGTTGTGCCGGCGGCGGCAGTGCCTGGGTAGCTCACGCGCTGCGTGATACGGGACTCAAGAAT
GGGCAGCTCGTACCCGGCCAGCGCCTCGGCAACCTCACCGCCGATGCGCGTGCCTTTGATCGCCCGCGAC
ACGACAAAGGCCGCTTGTAGCCTTCCATCCGTGACCTCAATGCGCTGCTTAACCAGCTCCACCAGGTCGG
CGGTGGCCCATATGTCGTAAGGGCTTGGCTGCACCGGAATCAGCACGAAGTCGGCTGCCTTGATCGCGGA
CACAGCCAAGTCCGCCGCCTGGGGCGCTCCGTCGATCACTACGAAGTCGCGCCGGCCGATGGCCTTCACG
TCGCGGTCAATCGTCGGGCGGTCGATGCCGACAACGGTTAGCGGTTGATCTTCCCGCACGGCCGCCCAAT
CGCGGGCACTGCCCTGGGGATCGGAATCGACTAACAGAACATCGGCCCCGGCGAGTTGCAGGGCGCGGGC
TAGATGGGTTGCGATGGTCGTCTTGCCTGACCCGCCTTTCTGGTTAAGTACAGCGATAACCTTCATGCGT
TCCCCTTGCGTATTTGTTTATTTACTCATCGCATCATATACGCAGCGACCGCATGACGCAAGCTGTTTTA
CTCAAATACACATCACCTTTTTAGACGGCGGCGCTCGGTTTCTTCAGCGGCCAAGCTGGCCGGCCAGGCC
GCCAGCTTGGCATCAGACAAACCGGCCAGGATTTCATGCAGCCGCACGGTTGAGACGTGCGCGGGCGGCT
CGAACACGTACCCGGCCGCGATCATCTCCGCCTCGATCTCTTCGGTAATGAAAAACGGTTCGTCCTGGCC
GTCCTGGTGCGGTTTCATGCTTGTTCCTCTTGGCGTTCATTCTCGGCGGCCGCCAGGGCGTCGGCCTCGG
TCAATGCGTCCTCACGGAAGGCACCGCGCCGCCTGGCCTCGGTGGGCGTCACTTCCTCGCTGCGCTCAAG
TGCGCGGTACAGGGTCGAGCGATGCACGCCAAGCAGTGCAGCCGCCTCTTTCACGGTGCGGCCTTCCTGG
TCGATCAGCTCGCGGGCGTGCGCGATCTGTGCCGGGGTGAGGGTAGGGCGGGGGCCAAACTTCACGCCTC
GGGCCTTGGCGGCCTCGCGCCCGCTCCGGGTGCGGTCGATGATTAGGGAACGCTCGAACTCGGCAATGCC
GGCGAACACGGTCAACACCATGCGGCCGGCCGGCGTGGTGGTGTCGGCCCACGGCTCTGCCAGGCTACGC
AGGCCCGCGCCGGCCTCCTGGATGCGCTCGGCAATGTCCAGTAGGTCGCGGGTGCTGCGGGCCAGGCGGT
CTAGCCTGGTCACTGTCACAACGTCGCCAGGGCGTAGGTGGTCAAGCATCCTGGCCAGCTCCGGGCGGTC
GCGCCTGGTGCCGGTGATCTTCTCGGAAAACAGCTTGGTGCAGCCGGCCGCGTGCAGTTCGGCCCGTTGG
TTGGTCAAGTCCTGGTCGTCGGTGCTGACGCGGGCATAGCCCAGCAGGCCAGCGGCGGCGCTCTTGTTCA
TGGCGTAATGTCTCCGGTTCTAGTCGCAAGTATTCTACTTTATGCGACTAAAACACGCGACAAGAAAACG
CCAGGAAAAGGGCAGGGCGGCAGCCTGTCGCGTAACTTAGGACTTGTGCGACATGTCGTTTTCAGAAGAC
GGCTGCACTGAACGTCAGAAGCCGACTGCACTATAGCAGCGGAGGGGTTGGATCAAAGTACTTTGATCCC
GAGGGGAACCCTGTGGTTGGCATGCACATACAAATGGACGAACGGATAAACCT
Features (pLannotate 1.2.2; 29 found; start..end, strand, type, name):
     54..78      -  misc_feature   RB T-DNA repeat: right border repeat from nopaline C58 T-DNA
    144..298     -  CDS            lacZα (fragment): LacZα fragment of β-galactosidase; lacZ fragment
    323..447     +  protein_bind   attR1: mutant version of attR; recombination site for the Gateway® LR reaction LR Clonase™
    484..514     +  promoter       lac UV5 promoter: E. coli lac promoter with an "up" mutation
    539..567     +  promoter       cat promoter (fragment): promoter of the E. coli cat gene encoding chloramphenicol acetyltransferase
    568..1227    +  CDS            CmR: chloramphenicol acetyltransferase; cat; confers resistance to chloramphenicol
   1406..1564    +  CDS            ccdA (fragment): CCDA_ECO57 - Also known as H, letA. Experimental evidence at protein level: Swiss-Prot protein existence level 1. Antitoxin component of a type II toxin-antitoxin (TA) system which inhibits the post-segregational killing (PSK) of plasmid-free cells, also referred to as a plasmid addiction system. Binds to and blocks the activity of CcdB; will also remove bound CcdB protein from the CcdB-GyrA complex by forming a CcdA-CcdB complex, a process termed rejuvenation. Functions as a transcriptional corepressor for the ccdAB operon, repression also requires CcdB (By similarity). From Escherichia coli
   1569..1871    +  CDS            ccdB: CCDB_ECOLI - Also known as G, letB, letD. Experimental evidence at protein level: Swiss-Prot protein existence level 1. Toxic component of a type II toxin-antitoxin (TA) system, functioning in plasmid maintainence. Responsible for the post- segregational killing (PSK) of plasmid-free cells, also referred to as a plasmid addiction system. Half-life of over 2 hours. Cell killing by CcdB is accompanied by filamentation, defects in chromosome and plasmid segregation, defects in cell division, formation of anucleate cells, decreased DNA synthesis and plasmid loss. Interferes with the activity of DN
   1915..2039    -  protein_bind   attR2: mutant version of attR; recombination site for the Gateway® LR reaction LR Clonase™
   2050..2082    +  CDS            T7 tag (gene 10 leader): leader peptide from bacteriophage T7 gene 10 promotes efficient translation in E. coli
   2104..2356    +  terminator     NOS terminator: nopaline synthase terminator and poly(A) signal
   2412..2434    -  protein_bind   lac operator (fragment): The lac repressor binds to the lac operator to inhibit transcription in E. coli. This inhibition can be relieved by adding lactose or isopropyl-β-D-thiogalactopyranoside (IPTG). lac repressor encoded by lacI
   2438..2468    -  promoter       lac promoter: promoter for the E. coli lac operon
   2483..2504    -  protein_bind   CAP binding site: CAP binding activates transcription in the presence of cAMP. E. coli catabolite activator protein
   2540..2792    -  terminator     NOS terminator: nopaline synthase terminator and poly(A) signal
   2943..3968    -  CDS            HygR: aminoglycoside phosphotransferase from E. coli; aph(4)-Ia; confers resistance to hygromycin
   4020..4199    -  promoter       NOS promoter: nopaline synthase promoter
   4279..4608    -  CDS            tnpA (fragment): TN5P_ECOLX - Also known as tnp. Experimental evidence at protein level: Swiss-Prot protein existence level 1. Mediates transposition of transposon Tn5 by a 'cut and paste' mechanism. First, the monomeric transposase binds the 19 bp inverted DNA repeats flanking the transposon. Then, dimerization of the DNA- bound transposase creates a synaptic DNA complex. After nicking of the first DNA strand, excision of the transposon proceeds through a series of intermediates. The transposase then mediates the insertion of the transposon at a new site by strand transfer. The activity of the wild- type tran
   4705..4729    -  misc_feature   LB T-DNA repeat: left border repeat from nopaline C58 T-DNA
   4988..5011    +  promoter       Pc promoter (fragment): intI1 (promoter lies within the coding sequence); class 1 integron promoter
   5187..5243    +  CDS            GmR (fragment): gentamycin acetyltransferase; aacC1; confers resistance to gentamycin
   5254..6041    +  CDS            SmR (fragment): aminoglycoside adenylyltransferase (Murphy, 1985); aadA; confers resistance to spectinomycin and streptomycin
   6287..6875    +  rep_origin     ori: high-copy-number ColE1/pMB1/pBR322/pUC origin of replication
   7061..7201    -  misc_feature   bom: basis of mobility region from pBR322
   7303..7342    -  CDS            rop (fragment): Rop protein, which maintains plasmids at low copy number; rop
   7545..7739    -  rep_origin     pVS1 oriV: origin of replication for the Pseudomonas plasmid pVS1 (Heeb et al., 2000)
   7805..8878    -  CDS            pVS1 RepA: replication protein from the Pseudomonas plasmid pVS1 (Heeb et al., 2000)
   9307..9936    -  CDS            pVS1 StaA: stability protein from the Pseudomonas plasmid pVS1 (Heeb et al., 2000)
  10496..10897   -  CDS            Y4CG_SINFN (fragment): Protein inferred from homology: Swiss-Prot protein existence level 3. From Sinorhizobium fredii (strain NBRC 101917 / NGR234).
