[The description below was written by a language model from this plasmid's Addgene catalogue record and pLannotate feature annotations shown in this document.]
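Description:
pGWB525 is an empty Gateway destination binary vector for plant transformation, built on the pPZP221 backbone, and the deposited sequence is about 11.2 kb. It is designed for Agrobacterium-mediated delivery. The backbone carries a ColE1/pBR322-type origin with the bom mobilisation region for high-copy replication in E. coli. It also carries the pVS1 origin with its RepA replication and StaA stability genes, which maintain the plasmid in Agrobacterium. Bacterial selection for the backbone is by spectinomycin through the aadA (SmR) gene. Only a short remnant of the gentamicin resistance gene is annotated, which fits the recorded removal of the original pPZP221 gentamicin plant marker.

The T-DNA lies between the nopaline-type right and left border repeats and contains two units. The first is a promoterless Gateway cassette. Its attR1 and attR2 sites flank a chloramphenicol resistance gene and the ccdB toxin gene, and they are followed directly by a T7 epitope tag coding sequence and a NOS terminator. An LR reaction with an entry clone replaces the CmR–ccdB segment with the sequence of interest, placing it so that an in-frame open reading frame lacking a stop codon gains a C-terminal T7 tag. Because no promoter sits upstream of attR1, the user must supply the regulatory sequence in the entry clone, for example as a genomic fragment containing a gene with its native promoter. The ccdB gene counter-selects unrecombined vector, which is why the empty plasmid is kept in a ccdB-tolerant strain under chloramphenicol and spectinomycin. The second unit is a NOS promoter–hygromycin phosphotransferase–NOS terminator cassette for selecting transgenic plants on hygromycin. The vector is typically used to express T7-tagged fusion proteins in transgenic plants for immunodetection.
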