Addgene plasmid #74867: pGWB525
Purpose: (Empty Backbone) Gateway cloning compatible binary vector for C-terminal fusion with T7 (no promoter).
Depositing lab: Tsuyoshi Nakagawa. Depositing organization: Shimane University. Publication: Improved Gateway binary vectors: high-performance vectors for creation of fusion constructs in transgenic analysis of plants. Nakagawa T, Suzuki T, Murata S, Nakamura S, Hino T, Maeo K, Tabata R, Kawai T, Tanaka K, Niwa Y, Watanabe Y, Nakamura K, Kimura T, Ishiguro S. Biosci Biotechnol Biochem. 2007 Aug;71(8):2095-100. Epub 2007 Aug 7. 10.1271/bbb.70216 PubMed 17690442.
Backbone
  Vector backbone: pPZP221
  Backbone manufacturer: Hajdukiewicz P., Svab Z. and Maliga P.
  Backbone size (bp): 8500
  Modifications to backbone: gentamycin-resistant marker was removed and hygromycin-resistant marker (NOS promoter:HPT:NOS terminator) was inserted
  Vector type: Plant Expression
  Selectable markers: Hygromycin
Growth in bacteria
  Bacterial resistance: Chloramphenicol and Spectinomycin, 25 & 50 μg/mL
  Growth temperature: 37°C
  Growth strain: ccdB Survival
  Copy number: High Copy
Gene/Insert
  Cloning method: Gateway Cloning
Terms and licenses: Academic/Nonprofit Terms; Industry Terms: Not Available to Industry
How to cite: pGWB525 was a gift from Tsuyoshi Nakagawa (Addgene plasmid # 74867 ; http://n2t.net/addgene:74867 ; RRID:Addgene_74867)
