>Addgene plasmid #74867 | pGWB525 | addgene partial sequence | sequence record 162875 | ccdB-Fwd 5'-GCATGATGACCACCGATATG-3'
GGCTGATCTCAGCCACCGCGAAAATGACATCAAAAACGCCATTAACCTGATGTTCTGGGGAATATAAATG
TCAGGCTCCCTTATACACAGCCAGTCTGCAGGTCGACCATAGTGACTGGATATGTTGTGTTTTACAGTAT
TATGTAGTCTGTTTTTTATGCAAAATCTAATTTAATATATTGATATTTATATCATTTTACGTTTCTCGTT
CAGCTTTCTTGTACAAAGTGGTTGATAACAGCATGGCTAGCATGACTGGTGGACAGCAAATGGGTGCTTA
GAGCTCGAATTTCCCCGATCGTTCAAACATTTGGCAATNAAGTTTCTTAAGATTGAATCCTG
